>Addgene plasmid #55901 | mRuby2-LaminA-C-18 | addgene full sequence | sequence record 421916 | Addgene NGS Result
TCTGAGCTATTCCAGAAGTAGTGAGGAGGCTTTTTTGGAGGCCTAGGCTTTTGCAAAGATCGATCAAGAG
ACAGGATGAGGATCGTTTCGCATGATTGAACAAGATGGATTGCACGCAGGTTCTCCGGCCGCTTGGGTGG
AGAGGCTATTCGGCTATGACTGGGCACAACAGACAATCGGCTGCTCTGATGCCGCCGTGTTCCGGCTGTC
AGCGCAGGGGCGCCCGGTTCTTTTTGTCAAGACCGACCTGTCCGGTGCCCTGAATGAACTGCAAGACGAG
GCAGCGCGGCTATCGTGGCTGGCCACGACGGGCGTTCCTTGCGCAGCTGTGCTCGACGTTGTCACTGAAG
CGGGAAGGGACTGGCTGCTATTGGGCGAAGTGCCGGGGCAGGATCTCCTGTCATCTCACCTTGCTCCTGC
CGAGAAAGTATCCATCATGGCTGATGCAATGCGGCGGCTGCATACGCTTGATCCGGCTACCTGCCCATTC
GACCACCAAGCGAAACATCGCATCGAGCGAGCACGTACTCGGATGGAAGCCGGTCTTGTCGATCAGGATG
ATCTGGACGAAGAGCATCAGGGGCTCGCGCCAGCCGAACTGTTCGCCAGGCTCAAGGCGAGCATGCCCGA
CGGCGAGGATCTCGTCGTGACCCATGGCGATGCCTGCTTGCCGAATATCATGGTGGAAAATGGCCGCTTT
TCTGGATTCATCGACTGTGGCCGGCTGGGTGTGGCGGACCGCTATCAGGACATAGCGTTGGCTACCCGTG
ATATTGCTGAAGAGCTTGGCGGCGAATGGGCTGACCGCTTCCTCGTGCTTTACGGTATCGCCGCTCCCGA
TTCGCAGCGCATCGCCTTCTATCGCCTTCTTGACGAGTTCTTCTGAGCGGGACTCTGGGGTTCGAAATGA
CCGACCAAGCGACGCCCAACCTGCCATCACGAGATTTCGATTCCACCGCCGCCTTCTATGAAAGGTTGGG
CTTCGGAATCGTTTTCCGGGACGCCGGCTGGATGATCCTCCAGCGCGGGGATCTCATGCTGGAGTTCTTC
GCCCACCCTAGGGGGAGGCTAACTGAAACACGGAAGGAGACAATACCGGAAGGAACCCGCGCTATGACGG
CAATAAAAAGACAGAATAAAACGCACGGTGTTGGGTCGTTTGTTCATAAACGCGGGGTTCGGTCCCAGGG
CTGGCACTCTGTCGATACCCCACCGAGACCCCATTGGGGCCAATACGCCCGCGTTTCTTCCTTTTCCCCA
CCCCACCCCCCAAGTTCGGGTGAAGGCCCAGGGCTCGCAGCCAACGTCGGGGCGGCAGGCCCTGCCATAG
CCTCAGGTTACTCATATATACTTTAGATTGATTTAAAACTTCATTTTTAATTTAAAAGGATCTAGGTGAA
GATCCTTTTTGATAATCTCATGACCAAAATCCCTTAACGTGAGTTTTCGTTCCACTGAGCGTCAGACCCC
GTAGAAAAGATCAAAGGATCTTCTTGAGATCCTTTTTTTCTGCGCGTAATCTGCTGCTTGCAAACAAAAA
AACCACCGCTACCAGCGGTGGTTTGTTTGCCGGATCAAGAGCTACCAACTCTTTTTCCGAAGGTAACTGG
CTTCAGCAGAGCGCAGATACCAAATACTGTTCTTCTAGTGTAGCCGTAGTTAGGCCACCACTTCAAGAAC
TCTGTAGCACCGCCTACATACCTCGCTCTGCTAATCCTGTTACCAGTGGCTGCTGCCAGTGGCGATAAGT
CGTGTCTTACCGGGTTGGACTCAAGACGATAGTTACCGGATAAGGCGCAGCGGTCGGGCTGAACGGGGGG
TTCGTGCACACAGCCCAGCTTGGAGCGAACGACCTACACCGAACTGAGATACCTACAGCGTGAGCTATGA
GAAAGCGCCACGCTTCCCGAAGGGAGAAAGGCGGACAGGTATCCGGTAAGCGGCAGGGTCGGAACAGGAG
AGCGCACGAGGGAGCTTCCAGGGGGAAACGCCTGGTATCTTTATAGTCCTGTCGGGTTTCGCCACCTCTG
ACTTGAGCGTCGATTTTTGTGATGCTCGTCAGGGGGGCGGAGCCTATGGAAAAACGCCAGCAACGCGGCC
TTTTTACGGTTCCTGGCCTTTTGCTGGCCTTTTGCTCACATGTTCTTTCCTGCGTTATCCCCTGATTCTG
TGGATAACCGTATTACCGCCATGCATTAGTTATTAATAGTAATCAATTACGGGGTCATTAGTTCATAGCC
CATATATGGAGTTCCGCGTTACATAACTTACGGTAAATGGCCCGCCTGGCTGACCGCCCAACGACCCCCG
CCCATTGACGTCAATAATGACGTATGTTCCCATAGTAACGCCAATAGGGACTTTCCATTGACGTCAATGG
GTGGAGTATTTACGGTAAACTGCCCACTTGGCAGTACATCAAGTGTATCATATGCCAAGTACGCCCCCTA
TTGACGTCAATGACGGTAAATGGCCCGCCTGGCATTATGCCCAGTACATGACCTTATGGGACTTTCCTAC
TTGGCAGTACATCTACGTATTAGTCATCGCTATTACCATGGTGATGCGGTTTTGGCAGTACATCAATGGG
CGTGGATAGCGGTTTGACTCACGGGGATTTCCAAGTCTCCACCCCATTGACGTCAATGGGAGTTTGTTTT
GGCACCAAAATCAACGGGACTTTCCAAAATGTCGTAACAACTCCGCCCCATTGACGCAAATGGGCGGTAG
GCGTGTACGGTGGGAGGTCTATATAAGCAGAGCTGGTTTAGTGAACCGTCAGATCCGCTAGCGCTACCGG
TCGCCACCATGGTGTCTAAGGGCGAAGAGCTGATCAAGGAAAATATGCGTATGAAGGTGGTCATGGAAGG
TTCGGTCAACGGCCACCAATTCAAATGCACAGGTGAAGGAGAAGGCAATCCGTACATGGGAACTCAAACC
ATGAGGATCAAAGTCATCGAGGGAGGACCCCTGCCATTTGCCTTTGACATTCTTGCCACGTCGTTCATGT
ATGGCAGCCGTACTTTTATCAAGTACCCGAAAGGCATTCCTGATTTCTTTAAACAGTCCTTTCCTGAGGG
TTTTACTTGGGAAAGAGTTACGAGATACGAAGATGGTGGAGTCGTCACCGTCATGCAGGACACCAGCCTT
GAGGATGGCTGTCTCGTTTACCACGTCCAAGTCAGAGGGGTAAACTTTCCCTCCAATGGTCCCGTGATGC
AGAAGAAGACCAAGGGTTGGGAGCCTAATACAGAGATGATGTATCCAGCAGATGGTGGTCTGAGGGGATA
CACTCATATGGCACTGAAAGTTGATGGTGGTGGCCATCTGTCTTGCTCTTTCGTAACAACTTACAGGTCA
AAAAAGACCGTCGGGAACATCAAGATGCCCGGTATCCATGCCGTTGATCACCGCCTGGAAAGGTTAGAGG
AAAGTGACAATGAAATGTTCGTAGTACAACGCGAACACGCAGTTGCCAAGTTCGCCGGGCTTGGTGGTGG
GATGGACGAGCTGTACAAGTCCGGACTCAGATCTGGCAGCGGTGGAGGCAGCGCATCCGGCGGAAGCGGA
AGCGAGACCCCGTCCCAGCGGCGCGCCACCCGCAGCGGGGCGCAGGCCAGCTCCACTCCGCTGTCGCCCA
CCCGCATCACCCGGCTGCAGGAGAAGGAGGACCTGCAGGAGCTCAATGATCGCTTGGCGGTCTACATCGA
CCGTGTGCGCTCGCTGGAAACGGAGAACGCAGGGCTGCGCCTTCGCATCACCGAGTCTGAAGAGGTGGTC
AGCCGCGAGGTGTCCGGCATCAAGGCCGCCTACGAGGCCGAGCTCGGGGATGCCCGCAAGACCCTTGACT
CAGTAGCCAAGGAGCGCGCCCGCCTGCAGCTGGAGCTGAGCAAAGTGCGTGAGGAGTTTAAGGAGCTGAA
AGCGCGCAATACCAAGAAGGAGGGTGACCTGATAGCTGCTCAGGCTCGGCTGAAGGACCTGGAGGCTCTG
CTGAACTCCAAGGAGGCCGCACTGAGCACTGCTCTCAGTGAGAAGCGCACGCTGGAGGGCGAGCTGCATG
ATCTGCGGGGCCAGGTGGCCAAGCTTGAGGCAGCCCTAGGTGAGGCCAAGAAGCAACTTCAGGATGAGAT
GCTGCGGCGGGTGGATGCTGAGAACAGGCTGCAGACCATGAAGGAGGAACTGGACTTCCAGAAGAACATC
TACAGTGAGGAGCTGCGTGAGACCAAGCGCCGTCATGAGACCCGACTGGTGGAGATTGACAATGGGAAGC
AGCGTGAGTTTGAGAGCCGGCTGGCGGATGCGCTGCAGGAACTGCGGGCCCAGCATGAGGACCAGGTGGA
GCAGTATAAGAAGGAGCTGGAGAAGACTTATTCTGCCAAGCTGGACAATGCCAGGCAGTCTGCTGAGAGG
AACAGCAACCTGGTGGGGGCTGCCCACGAGGAGCTGCAGCAGTCGCGCATCCGCATCGACAGCCTCTCTG
CCCAGCTCAGCCAGCTCCAGAAGCAGCTGGCAGCCAAGGAGGCGAAGCTTCGAGACCTGGAGGACTCACT
GGCCCGTGAGCGGGACACCAGCCGGCGGCTGCTGGCGGAAAAGGAGCGGGAGATGGCCGAGATGCGGGCA
AGGATGCAGCAGCAGCTGGACGAGTACCAGGAGCTTCTGGACATCAAGCTGGCCCTGGACATGGAGATCC
ACGCCTACCGCAAGCTCTTGGAGGGCGAGGAGGAGAGGCTACGCCTGTCCCCCAGCCCTACCTCGCAGCG
CAGCCGTGGCCGTGCTTCCTCTCACTCATCCCAGACACAGGGTGGGGGCAGCGTCACCAAAAAGCGCAAA
CTGGAGTCCACTGAGAGCCGCAGCAGCTTCTCACAGCACGCACGCACTAGCGGGCGCGTGGCCGTGGAGG
AGGTGGATGAGGAGGGCAAGTTTGTCCGGCTGCGCAACAAGTCCAATGAGGACCAGTCCATGGGCAATTG
GCAGATCAAGCGCCAGAATGGAGATGATCCCTTGCTGACTTACCGGTTCCCACCAAAGTTCACCCTGAAG
GCTGGGCAGGTGGTGACGATCTGGGCTGCAGGAGCTGGGGCCACCCACAGCCCCCCTACCGACCTGGTGT
GGAAGGCACAGAACACCTGGGGCTGCGGGAACAGCCTGCGTACGGCTCTCATCAACTCCACTGGGGAAGA
AGTGGCCATGCGCAAGCTGGTGCGCTCAGTGACTGTGGTTGAGGACGACGAGGATGAGGATGGAGATGAC
CTGCTCCATCACCACCACGGCTCCCACTGCAGCAGCTCGGGGGACCCCGCTGAGTACAACCTGCGCTCGC
GCACCGTGCTGTGCGGGACCTGCGGGCAGCCTGCCGACAAGGCATCTGCCAGCGGCTCAGGAGCCCAGGT
GGGCGGACCCATCTCCTCTGGCTCTTCTGCCTCCAGTGTCACGGTCACTCGCAGCTACCGCAGTGTGGGG
GGCAGTGGGGGTGGCAGCTTCGGGGACAATCTGGTCACCCGCTCCTACCTCCTGGGCAACTCCAGCCCCC
GAACCCAGAGCCCCCAGAACTGCAGCATCATGTAAGGATCCACCGGATCTAGATAACTGATCATAATCAG
CCATACCACATTTGTAGAGGTTTTACTTGCTTTAAAAAACCTCCCACACCTCCCCCTGAACCTGAAACAT
AAAATGAATGCAATTGTTGTTGTTAACTTGTTTATTGCAGCTTATAATGGTTACAAATAAAGCAATAGCA
TCACAAATTTCACAAATAAAGCATTTTTTTCACTGCATTCTAGTTGTGGTTTGTCCAAACTCATCAATGT
ATCTTAACGCGTAAATTGTAAGCGTTAATATTTTGTTAAAATTCGCGTTAAATTTTTGTTAAATCAGCTC
ATTTTTTAACCAATAGGCCGAAATCGGCAAAATCCCTTATAAATCAAAAGAATAGACCGAGATAGGGT
[37 nt withheld, positions 5949-5985]
AAAGAACGTGGACTCCAACGTCAAAGG
[49 nt withheld, positions 6013-6061]
T
[91 nt withheld, positions 6063-6153]
G
[124 nt withheld, positions 6155-6278]
CAGGTGGCACTTTTCGGGGAAATGTGCGCGGAACCCCTATTTGTTTATTTTTCTAAATACATTCAAATAT
GTATCCGCTCATGAGACAATAACCCTGATAAATGCTTCAATAATATTGAAAAAGGAAGAGTCCTGAGGCG
GAAAGAACCAGCTGTGGAATGTGTGTCAGTTAGGGTGTGGAAAGTCCCCAGGCTCCCCAGCAGGCAGAAG
TATGCAAAGCATGCATCTCAATTAGTCAGCAACCAGGTGTGGAAAGTCCCCAGGCTCCCCAGCAGGCAGA
AGTATGCAAAGCATGCATCTCAATTAGTCAGCAACCATAGTCCCGCCCCTAACTCCGCCCATCCCGCCCC
TAACTCCGCCCAGTTCCGCCCATTCTCCGCCCCATGGCTGACTAATTTTTTTTATTTATGCAGAGGCCGA
GGCCGCCTCGGCC
Features (pLannotate 1.2.2; 14 found; start..end, strand, type, name):
     92..886     +  CDS            NeoR/KanR: aminoglycoside phosphotransferase from Tn5; aph(3')-II (or nptII); confers resistance to neomycin, kanamycin, and G418 (Geneticin®)
    907..1059    +  CDS            ble (fragment): BLE_KLEPN - Experimental evidence at protein level: Swiss-Prot protein existence level 1. Binding protein with a strong affinity to the bleomycin family of antibiotics. Binds to CL990; an antimitotic-antibiotic compound. From Klebsiella pneumoniae.
   1118..1165    +  polyA_signal   HSV TK poly(A) signal: herpes simplex virus thymidine kinase polyadenylation signal (Cole and Stacy, 1985)
   1256..1272    -  polyA_signal   bGH poly(A) signal (fragment): bovine growth hormone polyadenylation signal
   1494..2082    +  rep_origin     ori: high-copy-number ColE1/pMB1/pBR322/pUC origin of replication
   2257..2560    +  enhancer       CMV enhancer: human cytomegalovirus immediate early enhancer
   2561..2764    +  promoter       CMV promoter: human cytomegalovirus (CMV) immediate early promoter
   2809..3519    +  CDS            mRuby2: mRuby2 is a basic (constitutively fluorescent) red fluorescent protein published in 2012, derived from Entacmaea quadricolor. It has moderate acid sensitivity.
   3574..5562    +  CDS            LMNA: LMNA_HUMAN - Also known as LMN1. Experimental evidence at protein level: Swiss-Prot protein existence level 1. Prelamin-A/C can accelerate smooth muscle cell senescence. It acts to disrupt mitosis and induce DNA damage in vascular smooth muscle cells (VSMCs), leading to mitotic failure, genomic instability, and premature senescence. From Homo sapiens (Human).
   5588..5672    +  CDS            large T antigen (fragment): large T antigen from SV40 (simian virus 40)
   5695..5816    +  polyA_signal   SV40 poly(A) signal: SV40 polyadenylation signal
   5850..6278    -  rep_origin     f1 ori (sequence partly withheld): f1 bacteriophage origin of replication; arrow indicates direction of (+) strand synthesis
   6305..6409    +  promoter       AmpR promoter: bla
   6411..57      +  promoter       SV40 promoter (across the origin): SV40 enhancer and early promoter
