[The description below was written by a language model from this plasmid's Addgene catalogue record and pLannotate feature annotations shown in this document.]
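Description:
mRuby2-LaminA-C-18 is a mammalian expression plasmid built on the mRuby2-C1 backbone, a C1-style fluorescent-protein fusion vector. It produces human lamin A (LMNA, prelamin-A/C) tagged at its N terminus with the red fluorescent protein mRuby2. The sequenced record is 6,711 nt. Expression is driven by the human cytomegalovirus immediate-early enhancer and promoter. The mRuby2 coding sequence is followed, after a short gap consistent with a linker, by the LMNA open reading frame, and the transcript is terminated by an SV40 polyadenylation signal. The small "large T antigen" fragment annotated just upstream of that signal probably reflects the SV40-derived sequence around the terminator rather than a functional coding element.

The plasmid is propagated in E. coli through a high-copy ColE1/pUC-type origin and also carries an f1 phage origin. A single NeoR/KanR (Tn5 aminoglycoside phosphotransferase) gene serves for selection in both hosts. A bacterial bla-type promoter drives it to give kanamycin resistance, and the adjacent SV40 enhancer/early promoter drives it in mammalian cells to give G418 resistance, with an HSV TK polyadenylation signal downstream. The short ble and bGH poly(A) fragments in the feature table look like residual or incidental matches rather than working parts.

Lamin A assembles into the nuclear lamina, so the fusion serves as a red marker of the nuclear envelope in transfected cells. The recorded excitation and emission maxima are 559 and 600 nm. The plasmid belongs to a set of localization constructs associated with the work that introduced mRuby2 as a bright red fluorescent protein for imaging and FRET.
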