Addgene plasmid #55901: mRuby2-LaminA-C-18
Purpose: Localization: Nuclear Envelope, Excitation: 559, Emission: 600
Depositing lab: Michael Davidson. Depositing organization: Florida State University, Tallahassee. Publication: Improving FRET dynamic range with bright green and red fluorescent proteins. Lam AJ, St-Pierre F, Gong Y, Marshall JD, Cranfill PJ, Baird MA, McKeown MR, Wiedenmann J, Davidson MW, Schnitzer MJ, Tsien RY, Lin MZ. Nat Methods. 2012 Sep 9. doi: 10.1038/nmeth.2171. PubMed 22961245.
Backbone
  Vector backbone: mRuby2-C1
  Backbone size w/o insert (bp): 4750
  Vector type: Mammalian Expression
  Selectable markers: Neomycin (select with G418)
Growth in bacteria
  Bacterial resistance: Kanamycin, 50 μg/mL
  Growth temperature: 37°C
  Growth strain: DH5alpha
  Copy number: High Copy
Gene/Insert
  Gene/Insert name: LaminA (alt name: NM_170707.2)
  Species: H. sapiens (human)
  Entrez Gene: LMNA (a.k.a. CDCD1, CDDC, CMD1A, CMT2B1, EMD2, FPL, FPLD, FPLD2, HGPS, IDC, LDP1, LFP, LGMD1B, LMN1, LMNC, LMNL1, MADA, PRO1)
  Promoter: CMV
  Tag / fusion protein: mRuby2 (N terminal on backbone)
  Cloning method: Unknown
  Sequencing primers: 5′ CMV-F; 3′ SV40pA-R
Terms and licenses: Academic/Nonprofit Terms; Industry Terms
Depositor comments: . Excitation = 559; Emission = 600
How to cite: mRuby2-LaminA-C-18 was a gift from Michael Davidson (Addgene plasmid # 55901 ; http://n2t.net/addgene:55901 ; RRID:Addgene_55901)
