>Addgene plasmid #55901 | mRuby2-LaminA-C-18 | addgene partial sequence | sequence record 109449 | mCherry-F 5'-ccccgtaatgcagaagaaga-3'
GTCTGAGGGGATACACTCATATGGCACTGAAAGTTGATGGTGGTGGCCATCTGTCTTGCTCTTTCGTAAC
AACTTACAGGTCAAAAAAGACCGTCGGGAACATCAAGATGCCCGGTATCCATGCCGTTGATCACCGCCTG
GAAAGGTTAGAGGAAAGTGACAATGAAATGTTCGTAGTACAACGCGAACACGCAGTTGCCAAGTTCGCCG
GGCTTGGTGGTGGGATGGACGAGCTGTACAAGTCCGGACTCAGATCTGGCAGCGGTGGAGGCAGCGCATC
CGGCGGAAGCGGAAGCGAGACCCCGTCCCAGCGGCGCGCCACCCGCAGCGGGGCGCAGGCCAGCTCCACT
CCGCTGTCGCCCACCCGCATCACCCGGCTGCAGGAGAAGGAGGACCTGCAGGAGCTCAATGATCGCTTGG
CGGTCTACATCGACCGTGTGCGCTCGCTGGAAACGGAGAACGCAGGGCTGCGCCTTCGCATCACCGAGTC
TGAAGAGGTGGTCAGCCGCGAGGTGTCCGGCATCAAGGCCGCCTACGAGGCCGAGCTCGGGGATGCCCGC
AAGACCCTTGACTCAGTAGCCAAGGAGCGCGCCCGCCTGCAGCTGGAGCTGAGCAAAGTGCGTGAGGAGT
TTAAGGAGCTGAAAGCGCGCAATACCAAGAAGGAGGGTGACCTGATAGCTGCTCAGGCTCGGCTGAAGGA
CCTGGAGGCTCTGCTGAACTCCAAGGAGGCCGCACTGAGCACTGCTCTCAGTGAGAAGCGCACGCTGGAG
